Addgene plasmid #129285: pLenti-mCherry-CAAX
Purpose: Lentiviral plasmid for expression of fluorescent reporter mCherry targeted to the plasma membrane via CAAX polybasic sequence
Depositing lab: Carlos Carmona-Fontaine. Depositing organization: New York University. Publication: The MEMIC is an ex vivo system to model the complexity of the tumor microenvironment. Janska L, Anandi L, Kirchberger NC, Marinkovic ZS, Schachtner LT, Guzelsoy G, Carmona-Fontaine C. Dis Model Mech. 2021 Aug 1;14(8). pii: 271783. doi: 10.1242/dmm.048942. Epub 2021 Aug 18. PubMed 34407185.
Backbone
  Vector backbone: LV 1-5
  Backbone size w/o insert (bp): 6374
  Total vector size (bp): 7217
  Vector type: Mammalian Expression, Lentiviral
Growth in bacteria
  Bacterial resistance: Ampicillin, 100 μg/mL
  Growth temperature: 37°C
  Growth strain: NEB Stable
  Copy number: High Copy
Gene/Insert
  Gene/Insert name: Fluorescent reporter mCherry fused to CAAX polybasic sequence
  Insert size (bp): 843
  Promoter: CMV promoter
  Tag / fusion protein: CAAX (C terminal on insert)
  Cloning method: Gibson Cloning
  Sequencing primers: 5′ ACAGTGCAGGGGAAAGAATAGT; 3′ ATTGTCAGTGCCCAACAGCC
Terms and licenses: Academic/Nonprofit Terms; Industry Terms: Not Available to Industry
How to cite: pLenti-mCherry-CAAX was a gift from Carlos Carmona-Fontaine (Addgene plasmid # 129285 ; http://n2t.net/addgene:129285 ; RRID:Addgene_129285)
