[The description below was written by a language model from this plasmid's Addgene catalogue record and pLannotate feature annotations shown in this document.]
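Description:
pLenti-mCherry-CAAX is an HIV-1-based lentiviral transfer plasmid built on the LV 1-5 backbone (about 7.2 kb in total) for expressing a plasma-membrane-targeted red fluorescent reporter in mammalian cells. It is propagated in bacteria through a high-copy ColE1/pUC-type origin and selected with ampicillin via the β-lactamase gene. The record lists a recombination-deficient strain for growth, consistent with the repeated LTR sequences in the plasmid.

The viral portion begins with a CMV enhancer/promoter placed immediately upstream of a truncated 5' LTR. This arrangement typically drives transcription of the genomic RNA in packaging cells without Tat. It is followed by the Ψ packaging signal with a short gag fragment, the Rev response element for nuclear export of the unspliced genome, and the cPPT/CTS, which improves transduction. An internal CMV enhancer/promoter then drives the 843 bp insert, which is mCherry fused at its C terminus to a CAAX polybasic sequence. This motif directs lipid modification and, together with the basic residues, anchors the protein to the inner face of the plasma membrane. The annotation tool labels only the mCherry coding sequence, so the CAAX tail is known from the catalogue fields rather than the feature table. A WPRE downstream enhances transcript stability and expression. It is followed by a nef fragment and a second LTR that the tool also annotates as a truncated 5' LTR. The record does not state whether the 3' LTR is self-inactivating, and no mammalian selection marker is annotated.

The construct is used to make lentivirus for stable labelling of cell membranes. This allows cell outlines and morphology to be imaged by fluorescence microscopy, in the depositors' case within an ex vivo model of the tumor microenvironment.
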