Features (pLannotate 1.2.2; 19 found; start..end, strand, type, name):
      1..181     +  LTR            5' LTR (truncated): truncated 5' long terminal repeat (LTR) from HIV-1
    228..353     +  misc_feature   HIV-1 Ψ: packaging signal of human immunodeficiency virus type 1
    337..675     +  CDS            HIV-1 gag (fragment): gag protein from human immunodeficiency virus 1; gag
    850..1083    +  misc_feature   RRE: The Rev response element (RRE) of HIV-1 allows for Rev-dependent mRNA export from the nucleus to the cytoplasm.
   1460..1560    +  CDS            Rev (fragment): human immunodeficiency virus 1 (HIV-1) Rev protein; rev; enhances nuclear export of unspliced and incompletely spliced viral mRNAs
   1610..1727    +  misc_feature   cPPT/CTS: central polypurine tract and central termination sequence of HIV-1
   1897..2200    +  enhancer       CMV enhancer: human cytomegalovirus immediate early enhancer
   2201..2400    +  promoter       CMV promoter: human cytomegalovirus (CMV) immediate early promoter
   2436..3143    +  CDS            mCherry: mCherry is a basic (constitutively fluorescent) red fluorescent protein published in 2004, derived from Discosoma sp.. It is reported to be a very rapidly-maturing monomer with low acid sensitivity.
   3277..3865    +  misc_feature   WPRE: woodchuck hepatitis virus posttranscriptional regulatory element
   3866..3885    +  misc_feature   MCS (fragment): pBluescript multiple cloning site
   3887..4387    +  CDS            nef (fragment): NEF_HV1LA - Experimental evidence at protein level: Swiss-Prot protein existence level 1. Extracellular Nef protein targets CD4(+) T-lymphocytes for apoptosis by interacting with CXCR4 surface receptors. From Human immunodeficiency virus type 1 group M subtype B (isolate Lai) (HIV-1).
   4394..4574    +  LTR            5' LTR (truncated): truncated 5' long terminal repeat (LTR) from HIV-1
   4636..5224    -  rep_origin     ori: high-copy-number ColE1/pMB1/pBR322/pUC origin of replication
   5395..6255    -  CDS            AmpR: β-lactamase; bla; confers resistance to ampicillin, carbenicillin, and related antibiotics
   6256..6360    -  promoter       AmpR promoter: bla
   6419..6471    -  misc_feature   bom (fragment): basis of mobility region from pBR322
   6626..7005    +  enhancer       CMV enhancer: human cytomegalovirus immediate early enhancer
   7006..7205    +  promoter       CMV promoter: human cytomegalovirus (CMV) immediate early promoter
>Addgene plasmid #129285 | pLenti-mCherry-CAAX | addgene full sequence | sequence record 252373 | Addgene NGS Result
GGGTCTCTCTGGTTAGACCAGATCTGAGCCTGGGAGCTCTCTGGCTAACTAGGGAACCCACTGCTTAAGC
CTCAATAAAGCTTGCCTTGAGTGCTTCAAGTAGTGTGTGCCCGTCTGTTGTGTGACTCTGGTAACTAGAG
ATCCCTCAGACCCTTTTAGTCAGTGTGGAAAATCTCTAGCAGTGGCGCCCGAACAGGGACTTGAAAGCGA
AAGGGAAACCAGAGGAGCTCTCTCGACGCAGGACTCGGCTTGCTGAAGCGCGCACGGCAAGAGGCGAGGG
GCGGCGACTGGTGAGTACGCCAAAAATTTTGACTAGCGGAGGCTAGAAGGAGAGAGATGGGTGCGAGAGC
GTCAGTATTAAGCGGGGGAGAATTAGATCGCGATGGGAAAAAATTCGGTTAAGGCCAGGGGGAAAGAAAA
AATATAAATTAAAACATATAGTATGGGCAAGCAGGGAGCTAGAACGATTCGCAGTTAATCCTGGCCTGTT
AGAAACATCAGAAGGCTGTAGACAAATACTGGGACAGCTACAACCATCCCTTCAGACAGGATCAGAAGAA
CTTAGATCATTATATAATACAGTAGCAACCCTCTATTGTGTGCATCAAAGGATAGAGATAAAAGACACCA
AGGAAGCTTTAGACAAGATAGAGGAAGAGCAAAACAAAAGTAAGACCACCGCACAGCAAGCGGCCGGCCG
CTGATCTTCAGACCTGGAGGAGGAGATATGAGGGACAATTGGAGAAGTGAATTATATAAATATAAAGTAG
TAAAAATTGAACCATTAGGAGTAGCACCCACCAAGGCAAAGAGAAGAGTGGTGCAGAGAGAAAAAAGAGC
AGTGGGAATAGGAGCTTTGTTCCTTGGGTTCTTGGGAGCAGCAGGAAGCACTATGGGCGCAGCGTCAATG
ACGCTGACGGTACAGGCCAGACAATTATTGTCTGGTATAGTGCAGCAGCAGAACAATTTGCTGAGGGCTA
TTGAGGCGCAACAGCATCTGTTGCAACTCACAGTCTGGGGCATCAAGCAGCTCCAGGCAAGAATCCTGGC
TGTGGAAAGATACCTAAAGGATCAACAGCTCCTGGGGATTTGGGGTTGCTCTGGAAAACTCATTTGCACC
ACTGCTGTGCCTTGGAATGCTAGTTGGAGTAATAAATCTCTGGAACAGATTTGGAATCACACGACCTGGA
TGGAGTGGGACAGAGAAATTAACAATTACACAAGCTTAATACACTCCTTAATTGAAGAATCGCAAAACCA
GCAAGAAAAGAATGAACAAGAATTATTGGAATTAGATAAATGGGCAAGTTTGTGGAATTGGTTTAACATA
ACAAATTGGCTGTGGTATATAAAATTATTCATAATGATAGTAGGAGGCTTGGTAGGTTTAAGAATAGTTT
TTGCTGTACTTTCTATAGTGAATAGAGTTAGGCAGGGATATTCACCATTATCGTTTCAGACCCACCTCCC
AACCCCGAGGGGACCCGACAGGCCCGAAGGAATAGAAGAAGAAGGTGGAGAGAGAGACAGAGACAGATCC
ATTCGATTAGTGAACGGATCGGCACTGCGTGCGCCAATTCTGCAGACAAATGGCAGTATTCATCCACAAT
TTTAAAAGAAAAGGGGGGATTGGGGGGTACAGTGCAGGGGAAAGAATAGTAGACATAATAGCAACAGACA
TACAAACTAAAGAATTACAAAAACAAATTACAAAAATTCAAAATTTTCGGGTTTATTACAGGGACAGCAG
AGATCCAGTTTGGTTAGTACCGGGCCCGGGTCGACTAGTGATCAGTGTGAGGGAGTGTAAAGCTGGTTTN
CGATGTMSGGSCMRRWTAWMSSSTTKRMMTTRWYTATTRMSKRGTTATTARTWSWWAGCCCATATATGGA
GTTCCGCGTTACATAACTTACGGTAAATGGCCCGCCTGGCTGACCGCCCAACGACCCCCGCCCATTGACG
TCAATAATGACGTATGTTCCCATAGTAACGCCAATAGGGACTTTCCATTGACGTCAATGGGTGGAGTATT
TACGGTAAACTGCCCACTTGGCAGTACATCAAGTGTATCATATGCCAAGTACGCCCCCTATTGACGTCAA
TGACGGTAAATGGCCCGCCTGGCATTATGCCCAGTACATGACCTTATGGGACTTTCCTACTTGGCAGTAC
ATCTACGTATTAGTCATCGCTATTACCATGGTGATGCGGTTTTGGCAGTACATCAATGGGCGTGGATAGC
GGTTTGACTCACGGGGATTTCCAAGTCTCCACCCCATTGACGTCAATGGGAGTTTGTTTTGGCACCAAAA
TCAACGGGACTTTCCAAAATGTCGTAACAACTCCGCCCCATTGACGCAAATGGGCGGTAGGCGTGTACGG
TGGGAGGTCTATATAAGCAGCGCGTCTAACTCGAACGCTAGCTGTGCGATCGTTTATGGTGAGCAAGGGC
GAGGAGGATAACATGGCCATCATCAAGGAGTTCATGCGCTTCAAGGTGCACATGGAGGGCTCCGTGAACG
GCCACGAGTTCGAGATCGAGGGCGAGGGCGAGGGCCGCCCCTACGAGGGCACCCAGACCGCCAAGCTGAA
GGTGACCAAGGGTGGCCCCCTGCCCTTCGCCTGGGACATCCTGTCCCCTCAGTTCATGTACGGCTCCAAG
GCCTACGTGAAGCACCCCGCCGACATCCCCGACTACTTGAAGCTGTCCTTCCCCGAGGGCTTCAAGTGGG
AGCGCGTGATGAACTTCGAGGACGGCGGCGTGGTGACCGTGACCCAGGACTCCTCCCTGCAGGACGGCGA
GTTCATCTACAAGGTGAAGCTGCGCGGCACCAACTTCCCCTCCGACGGCCCCGTAATGCAGAAGAAGACC
ATGGGCTGGGAGGCCTCCTCCGAGCGGATGTACCCCGAGGACGGCGCCCTGAAGGGCGAGATCAAGCAGA
GGCTGAAGCTGAAGGACGGCGGCCACTACGACGCTGAGGTCAAGACCACCTACAAGGCCAAGAAGCCCGT
GCAGCTGCCCGGCGCCTACAACGTCAACATCAAGTTGGACATCACCTCCCACAACGAGGACTACACCATC
GTGGAACAGTACGAACGCGCCGAGGGCCGCCACTCCACCGGCGGCATGGACGAGCTGTACAAGGAATTCA
AGAAAAAGAAGAAGAAGTCAAAAACCAAGTGTGTTATCATGTAAAAACGTTGTTGTTTGGGGTTGAAYWW
STMWWMWMGWYGTTGTTTGGGGTTGAATTACTCTTCTAGACCGCGGCGCGCCCGATAATCAACCTCTGGA
TTACAAAATTTGTGAAAGATTGACTGGTATTCTTAACTATGTTGCTCCTTTTACGCTATGTGGATACGCT
GCTTTAATGCCTTTGTATCATGCTATTGCTTCCCGTATGGCTTTCATTTTCTCCTCCTTGTATAAATCCT
GGTTGCTGTCTCTTTATGAGGAGTTGTGGCCCGTTGTCAGGCAACGTGGCGTGGTGTGCACTGTGTTTGC
TGACGCAACCCCCACTGGTTGGGGCATTGCCACCACCTGTCAGCTCCTTTCCGGGACTTTCGCTTTCCCC
CTCCCTATTGCCACGGCGGAACTCATCGCCGCCTGCCTTGCCCGCTGCTGGACAGGGGCTCGGCTGTTGG
GCACTGACAATTCCGTGGTGTTGTCGGGGAAATCATCGTCCTTTCCTTGGCTGCTCGCCTGTGTTGCCAC
CTGGATTCTGCGCGGGACGTCCTTCTGCTACGTCCCTTCGGCCCTCAATCCAGCGGACCTTCCTTCCCGC
GGCCTGCTGCCGGCTCTGCGGCCTCTTCCGCGTCTTCGCCTTCGCCCTCAGACGAGTCGGATCTCCCTTT
GGGCCGCCTCCCCGCATCGATACCGTCGACCTCGATCGAGACCTAGAAAAACATGGAGCAATCACAAGTA
GCAATACAGCAGCTACCAATGCTGATTGTGCCTGGCTAGAAGCACAAGAGGAGGAGGAGGTGGGTTTTCC
AGTCACACCTCAGGTACCTTTAAGACCAATGACTTACAAGGCAGCTGTAGATCTTAGCCACTTTTTAAAA
GAAAAGGGGGGACTGGAAGGGCTAATTCACTCCCAACGAAGACAAGATATCCTTGATCTGTGGATCTACC
ACACACAAGGCTACTTCCCTGATTGGCAGAACTACACACCAGGGCCAGGGATCAGATATCCACTGACCTT
TGGATGGTGCTACAAGCTAGTACCAGTTGAGCAAGAGAAGGTAGAAGAAGCCAATGAAGGAGAGAACACC
CGCTTGTTACACCCTGTGAGCCTGCATGGGATGGATGACCCGGAGAGAGAAGTATTAGAGTGGAGGTTTG
ACAGCCGCCTAGCATTTCATCACATGGCCCGAGAGCTGCATCCGGACTGTACTGGGTCTCTCTGGTTAGA
CCAGATCTGAGCCTGGGAGCTCTCTGGCTAACTAGGGAACCCACTGCTTAAGCCTCAATAAAGCTTGCCT
TGAGTGCTTCAAGTAGTGTGTGCCCGTCTGTTGTGTGACTCTGGTAACTAGAGATCCCTCAGACCCTTTT
AGTCAGTGTGGAAAATCTCTAGCAGCATGTGAGCAAAAGGCCAGCAAAAGGCCAGGAACCGTAAAAAGGC
CGCGTTGCTGGCGTTTTTCCATAGGCTCCGCCCCCCTGACGAGCATCACAAAAATCGACGCTCAAGTCAG
AGGTGGCGAAACCCGACAGGACTATAAAGATACCAGGCGTTTCCCCCTGGAAGCTCCCTCGTGCGCTCTC
CTGTTCCGACCCTGCCGCTTACCGGATACCTGTCCGCCTTTCTCCCTTCGGGAAGCGTGGCGCTTTCTCA
TAGCTCACGCTGTAGGTATCTCAGTTCGGTGTAGGTCGTTCGCTCCAAGCTGGGCTGTGTGCACGAACCC
CCCGTTCAGCCCGACCGCTGCGCCTTATCCGGTAACTATCGTCTTGAGTCCAACCCGGTAAGACACGACT
TATCGCCACTGGCAGCAGCCACTGGTAACAGGATTAGCAGAGCGAGGTATGTAGGCGGTGCTACAGAGTT
CTTGAAGTGGTGGCCTAACTACGGCTACACTAGAAGAACAGTATTTGGTATCTGCGCTCTGCTGAAGCCA
GTTACCTTCGGAAAAAGAGTTGGTAGCTCTTGATCCGGCAAACAAACCACCGCTGGTAGCGGTGGTTTTT
TTGTTTGCAAGCAGCAGATTACGCGCAGAAAAAAAGGATCTCAAGAAGATCCTTTGATCTTTTCTACGGG
GTCTGACGCTCAGTGGAACGAAAACTCACGTTAAGGGATTTTGGTCATGAGATTATCAAAAAGGATCTTC
ACCTAGATCCTTTTAAATTAAAAATGAAGTTTTAAATCAATCTAAAGTATATATGAGTAAACTTGGTCTG
ACAGTTACCAATGCTTAATCAGTGAGGCACCTATCTCAGCGATCTGTCTATTTCGTTCATCCATAGTTGC
CTGACTCCCCGTCGTGTAGATAACTACGATACGGGAGGGCTTACCATCTGGCCCCAGTGCTGCAATGATA
CCGCGAGACCCACGCTCACCGGCTCCAGATTTATCAGCAATAAACCAGCCAGCCGGAAGGGCCGAGCGCA
GAAGTGGTCCTGCAACTTTATCCGCCTCCATCCAGTCTATTAATTGTTGCCGGGAAGCTAGAGTAAGTAG
TTCGCCAGTTAATAGTTTGCGCAACGTTGTTGCCATTGCTACAGGCATCGTGGTGTCACGCTCGTCGTTT
GGTATGGCTTCATTCAGCTCCGGTTCCCAACGATCAAGGCGAGTTACATGATCCCCCATGTTGTGCAAAA
AAGCGGTTAGCTCCTTCGGTCCTCCGATCGTTGTCAGAAGTAAGTTGGCCGCAGTGTTATCACTCATGGT
TATGGCAGCACTGCATAATTCTCTTACTGTCATGCCATCCGTAAGATGCTTTTCTGTGACTGGTGAGTAC
TCAACCAAGTCATTCTGAGAATAGTGTATGCGGCGACCGAGTTGCTCTTGCCCGGCGTCAATACGGGATA
ATACCGCGCCACATAGCAGAACTTTAAAAGTGCTCATCATTGGAAAACGTTCTTCGGGGCGAAAACTCTC
AAGGATCTTACCGCTGTTGAGATCCAGTTCGATGTAACCCACTCGTGCACCCAACTGATCTTCAGCATCT
TTTACTTTCACCAGCGTTTCTGGGTGAGCAAAAACAGGAAGGCAAAATGCCGCAAAAAAGGGAATAAGGG
CGACACGGAAATGTTGAATACTCATACTCTTCCTTTTTCAATATTATTGAAGCATTTATCAGGGTTATTG
TCTCATGAGCGGATACATATTTGAATGTATTTAGAAAAATAAACAAATAGGGGTTCCGCGCACATTTCCC
CGAAAAGTGCCACCTGACGTCGACGGATCGGGAGATCTCCCGATCCCCTATGGTGCACTCTCAGTACAAT
CTGCTCTGATGCCGCATAGTTAAGCCAGTATCTGCTCCCTGCTTGTGTGTTGGAGGTCGCTGAGTAGTGC
GCGAGCAAAATTTAAGCTACAACAAGGCAAGGCTTGACCGACAATTGCATGAAGAATCTGCTTAGGGTTA
GGCGTTTTGCGCTGCTTCGCGATGTACGGGCCAGATATACGCGTTGACATTGATTATTGACTAGTTATTA
ATAGTAATCAATTACGGGGTCATTAGTTCATAGCCCATATATGGAGTTCCGCGTTACATAACTTACGGTA
AATGGCCCGCCTGGCTGACCGCCCAACGACCCCCGCCCATTGACGTCAATAATGACGTATGTTCCCATAG
TAACGCCAATAGGGACTTTCCATTGACGTCAATGGGTGGAGTATTTACGGTAAACTGCCCACTTGGCAGT
ACATCAAGTGTATCATATGCCAAGTACGCCCCCTATTGACGTCAATGACGGTAAATGGCCCGCCTGGCAT
TATGCCCAGTACATGACCTTATGGGACTTTCCTACTTGGCAGTACATCTACGTATTAGTCATCGCTATTA
CCATGGTGATGCGGTTTTGGCAGTACATCAATGGGCGTGGATAGCGGTTTGACTCACGGGGATTTCCAAG
TCTCCACCCCATTGACGTCAATGGGAGTTTGTTTTGGCACCAAAATCAACGGGACTTTCCAAAATGTCGT
AACAACTCCGCCCCATTGACGCAAATGGGCGGTAGGCGTGTACGGTGGGAGGTCTATATAAGCAGCGCGT
TTTGCCTGTACT
